>Addgene plasmid #26680 | pCMVTNT-T7-KPNA4 | addgene full sequence | sequence record 232280 | Addgene NGS Result
GATCTTCAATATTGGCCATTAGCCATATTATTCATTGGTTATATAGCATAAATCAATATTGGCTATTGGC
CATTGCATACGTTGTATCTATATCATAATATGTACATTTATATTGGCTCATGTCCAATATGACCGCCATG
TTGGCATTGATTATTGACTAGTTATTAATAGTAATCAATTACGGGGTCATTAGTTCATAGCCCATATATG
GAGTTCCGCGTTACATAACTTACGGTAAATGGCCCGCCTGGCTGACCGCCCAACGACCCCCGCCCATTGA
CGTCAATAATGACGTATGTTCCCATAGTAACGCCAATAGGGACTTTCCATTGACGTCAATGGGTGGAGTA
TTTACGGTAAACTGCCCACTTGGCAGTACATCAAGTGTATCATATGCCAAGTCCGCCCCCTATTGACGTC
AATGACGGTAAATGGCCCGCCTGGCATTATGCCCAGTACATGACCTTACGGGACTTTCCTACTTGGCAGT
ACATCTACGTATTAGTCATCGCTATTACCATGGTGATGCGGTTTTGGCAGTACACCAATGGGCGTGGATA
GCGGTTTGACTCACGGGGATTTCCAAGTCTCCACCCCATTGACGTCAATGGGAGTTTGTTTTGGCACCAA
AATCAACGGGACTTTCCAAAATGTCGTAATAACCCCGCCCCGTTGACGCAAATGGGCGGTAGGCGTGTAC
GGTGGGAGGTCTATATAAGCAGAGCTCGTTTAGTGAACCGTCAGATCACTAGAAGCTTTATTGCGGTAGT
TTATCACAGTTAAATTGCTAACGCAGTCAGTGCTTCTGACACAACAGTCTCGAACTTAAGCTGCAGAAGT
TGGTCGTGAGGCACTGGGCAGGTAAGTATCAAGGTTACAAGACAGGTTTAAGGAGACCAATAGAAACTGG
GCTTGTCGAGACAGAGAAGACTCTTGCGTTTCTGATAGGCACCTATTGGTCTTACTGACATCCACTTTGC
CTTTCTCTCCACAGGTGTCCACTCCCAGTTCAATTACAGCTCTTAAGGCTAGAGTACTTAATACGACTCA
CTATAGGCTAGCATTTAGGTGACACTATAGAATACAAGCTACTTGTTCTTTTTGCACTCGAGCCACCATG
GCCAGCATGACCGGCGGCCAGCAGATGGGCGAATTCACGCGTGGTACCGCGGACAACGAGAAACTGGACA
ACCAACGGCTCAAGAATTTCAAGAACAAAGGCCGCGACTTGGAGACTATGAGAAGACAACGAAATGAAGT
TGTAGTTGAATTAAGGAAGAATAAAAGAGATGAACATCTCTTAAAGAGAAGGAATGTACCACATGAAGAT
ATCTGTGAAGACTCTGATATAGATGGTGATTATAGAGTGCAAAATACCTCTCTAGAAGCTATTGTTCAAA
ATGCTTCAAGTGATAACCAAGGAATTCAATTAAGTGCAGTTCAAGCTGCTAGGAAGCTTTTGTCCAGTGA
TCGAAATCCACCAATTGATGACTTAATAAAATCTGGAATATTGCCCATTTTAGTCCATTGTCTTGAAAGA
GATGACAATCCTTCTTTACAGTTTGAAGCTGCATGGGCTTTGACAAACATTGCATCTGGAACTTCTGAAC
AAACTCAAGCAGTAGTTCAGTCCAATGCTGTGCCACTTTTCCTGAGGCTTCTCCATTCACCCCATCAGAA
TGTCTGTGAGCAAGCAGTGTGGGCATTGGGAAATATCATAGGTGATGGGCCCCAGTGTAGAGATTATGTC
ATAAGTCTTGGAGTTGTGAAACCTTTACTTTCCTTCATAAGTCCATCTATTCCTATAACATTCTTAAGAA
ATGTTACTTGGGTTATGGTCAACTTATGTCGCCACAAAGACCCACCACCACCAATGGAAACCATTCAGGA
GATTCTTCCAGCCCTTTGTGTTTTAATTCATCACACAGATGTAAATATACTGGTAGACACAGTCTGGGCC
CTCTCTTACCTTACTGATGCTGGCAATGAACAAATACAGATGGTAATAGACTCTGGAATAGTTCCTCATT
TGGTTCCTCTGCTCAGCCACCAGGAAGTTAAAGTTCAGACTGCTGCACTTAGAGCTGTGGGCAACATTGT
TACTGGAACTGATGAGCAAACACAAGTAGTTTTGAACTGTGATGCTCTTTCACACTTCCCAGCACTCCTG
ACACATCCCAAAGAGAAAATTAATAAAGAAGCAGTGTGGTTCCTCTCCAACATCACTGCAGGAAATCAGC
AGCAGGTACAGGCAGTAATTGATGCCAATCTTGTACCAATGATAATACACCTTTTGGATAAGGGGGATTT
TGGCACTCAAAAAGAAGCTGCTTGGGCCATAAGTAACTTAACAATTAGTGGAAGGAAAGATCAAGTGGCT
TACCTTATCCAACAAAATGTTATCCCACCTTTTTGCAACTTGCTGACTGTAAAAGATGCACAAGTTGTGC
AAGTAGTACTCGATGGACTAAGTAATATATTAAAAATGGCTGAAGATGAGGCAGAAACCATAGGCAATCT
TATAGAAGAATGTGGAGGGCTGGAGAAAATTGAACAACTTCAAAATCATGAAAATGAAGACATCTACAAA
TTGGCCTATGAGATCATTGATCAGTTCTTCTCTTCAGATGATATTGATGAAGACCCTAGCCTTGTTCCAG
AGGCAATTCAAGGCGGAACATTTGGTTTCAATTCATCTGCCAATGTACCAACAGAAGGGTTCCAGTTTTA
GCCCGGGCGGCCGCTTCGAGCAGACATGATAAGATACATTGATGAGTTTGGACAAACCACAACTAGAATG
CAGTGAAAAAAATGCTTTATTTGTGAAATTTGTGATGCTATTGCTTTATTTGTAACCATTATAAGCTGCA
ATAAACAAGTTAACAACAACAATTGCATTCATTTTATGTTTCAGGTTCAGGGGGAGATGTGGGAGGTTTT
TTAAAGCAAGTAAAACCTCTACAAATGTGGTAAAATCGATAAGGATCCGGGCTGGCGTAATAGCGAAGAG
GCCCGCACCGATCGCCCTTCCCAACAGTTGCGCAGCCTGAATGGCGAATGG
[124 nt withheld, positions 3062-3185]
C
[91 nt withheld, positions 3187-3277]
A
[49 nt withheld, positions 3279-3327]
CCTTTGACGTTGGAGTCCACGTTCTTT
[37 nt withheld, positions 3355-3391]
ACCCTATCTCGGTCTATTCTTTTGATTTATAAGGGATTTTGCCGATTTCGGCCTATTGGTTAAAAAATGA
GCTGATTTAACAAAAATTTAACGCGAATTTTAACAAAATATTAACGCTTACAATTTCCTGATGCGGTATT
TTCTCCTTACGCATCTGTGCGGTATTTCACACCGCATATGGTGCACTCTCAGTACAATCTGCTCTGATGC
CGCATAGTTAAGCCAGCCCCGACACCCGCCAACACCCGCTGACGCGCCCTGACGGGCTTGTCTGCTCCCG
GCATCCGCTTACAGACAAGCTGTGACCGTCTCCGGGAGCTGCATGTGTCAGAGGTTTTCACCGTCATCAC
CGAAACGCGCGAGACGAAAGGGCCTCGTGATACGCCTATTTTTATAGGTTAATGTCATGATAATAATGGT
TTCTTAGACGTCAGGTGGCACTTTTCGGGGAAATGTGCGCGGAACCCCTATTTGTTTATTTTTCTAAATA
CATTCAAATATGTATCCGCTCATGAGACAATAACCCTGATAAATGCTTCAATAATATTGAAAAAGGAAGA
GTATGAGTATTCAACATTTCCGTGTCGCCCTTATTCCCTTTTTTGCGGCATTTTGCCTTCCTGTTTTTGC
TCACCCAGAAACGCTGGTGAAAGTAAAAGATGCTGAAGATCAGTTGGGTGCACGAGTGGGTTACATCGAA
CTGGATCTCAACAGCGGTAAGATCCTTGAGAGTTTTCGCCCCGAAGAACGTTTTCCAATGATGAGCACTT
TTAAAGTTCTGCTATGTGGCGCGGTATTATCCCGTATTGACGCCGGGCAAGAGCAACTCGGTCGCCGCAT
ACACTATTCTCAGAATGACTTGGTTGAGTACTCACCAGTCACAGAAAAGCATCTTACGGATGGCATGACA
GTAAGAGAATTATGCAGTGCTGCCATAACCATGAGTGATAACACTGCGGCCAACTTACTTCTGACAACGA
TCGGAGGACCGAAGGAGCTAACCGCTTTTTTGCACAACATGGGGGATCATGTAACTCGCCTTGATCGTTG
GGAACCGGAGCTGAATGAAGCCATACCAAACGACGAGCGTGACACCACGATGCCTGTAGCAATGGCAACA
ACGTTGCGCAAACTATTAACTGGCGAACTACTTACTCTAGCTTCCCGGCAACAATTAATAGACTGGATGG
AGGCGGATAAAGTTGCAGGACCACTTCTGCGCTCGGCCCTTCCGGCTGGCTGGTTTATTGCTGATAAATC
TGGAGCCGGTGAGCGTGGGTCTCGCGGTATCATTGCAGCACTGGGGCCAGATGGTAAGCCCTCCCGTATC
GTAGTTATCTACACGACGGGGAGTCAGGCAACTATGGATGAACGAAATAGACAGATCGCTGAGATAGGTG
CCTCACTGATTAAGCATTGGTAACTGTCAGACCAAGTTTACTCATATATACTTTAGATTGATTTAAAACT
TCATTTTTAATTTAAAAGGATCTAGGTGAAGATCCTTTTTGATAATCTCATGACCAAAATCCCTTAACGT
GAGTTTTCGTTCCACTGAGCGTCAGACCCCGTAGAAAAGATCAAAGGATCTTCTTGAGATCCTTTTTTTC
TGCGCGTAATCTGCTGCTTGCAAACAAAAAAACCACCGCTACCAGCGGTGGTTTGTTTGCCGGATCAAGA
GCTACCAACTCTTTTTCCGAAGGTAACTGGCTTCAGCAGAGCGCAGATACCAAATACTGTTCTTCTAGTG
TAGCCGTAGTTAGGCCACCACTTCAAGAACTCTGTAGCACCGCCTACATACCTCGCTCTGCTAATCCTGT
TACCAGTGGCTGCTGCCAGTGGCGATAAGTCGTGTCTTACCGGGTTGGACTCAAGACGATAGTTACCGGA
TAAGGCGCAGCGGTCGGGCTGAACGGGGGGTTCGTGCACACAGCCCAGCTTGGAGCGAACGACCTACACC
GAACTGAGATACCTACAGCGTGAGCTATGAGAAAGCGCCACGCTTCCCGAAGGGAGAAAGGCGGACAGGT
ATCCGGTAAGCGGCAGGGTCGGAACAGGAGAGCGCACGAGGGAGCTTCCAGGGGGAAACGCCTGGTATCT
TTATAGTCCTGTCGGGTTTCGCCACCTCTGACTTGAGCGTCGATTTTTGTGATGCTCGTCAGGGGGGCGG
AGCCTATGGAAAAACGCCAGCAACGCGGCCTTTTTACGGTTCCTGGCCTTTTGCTGGCCTTTTGCTCACA
TGGCTCGACA
Features (pLannotate 1.2.2; 15 found; start..end, strand, type, name):
    145..522     +  enhancer       CMV enhancer: human cytomegalovirus immediate early enhancer
    524..723     +  promoter       CMV promoter: human cytomegalovirus (CMV) immediate early promoter
    862..994     +  intron         chimeric intron: chimera between introns from human β-globin and immunoglobulin heavy chain genes
   1039..1057    +  promoter       T7 promoter: promoter for bacteriophage T7 RNA polymerase
   1063..1081    +  promoter       SP6 promoter: promoter for bacteriophage SP6 RNA polymerase
   1169..2728    +  CDS            KPNA4: IMA3_HUMAN - Also known as QIP1. Experimental evidence at protein level: Swiss-Prot protein existence level 1. Functions in nuclear protein import as an adapter protein for nuclear receptor KPNB1. Binds specifically and directly to substrates containing either a simple or bipartite NLS motif. Docking of the importin/substrate complex to the nuclear pore complex (NPC) is mediated by KPNB1 through binding to nucleoporin FxFG repeats and the complex is subsequently translocated through the pore by an energy requiring, Ran-dependent mechanism. At the nucleoplasmic side of the NPC, Ran binds to imp
   2760..2881    -  polyA_signal   SV40 poly(A) signal: SV40 polyadenylation signal
   2904..2972    -  CDS            large T antigen (fragment): large T antigen from SV40 (simian virus 40)
   2991..3058    +  CDS            lacZα (fragment): LacZα fragment of β-galactosidase; lacZ fragment
   3062..3490    +  rep_origin     f1 ori (sequence partly withheld): f1 bacteriophage origin of replication; arrow indicates direction of (+) strand synthesis
   3518..3617    -  misc_feature   bom (fragment): basis of mobility region from pBR322
   3719..3754    -  CDS            rop (fragment): Rop protein, which maintains plasmids at low copy number; rop
   3849..3953    +  promoter       AmpR promoter: bla
   3954..4814    +  CDS            AmpR: β-lactamase; bla; confers resistance to ampicillin, carbenicillin, and related antibiotics
   4985..5573    +  rep_origin     ori: high-copy-number ColE1/pMB1/pBR322/pUC origin of replication
