[The description below was written by a language model from this plasmid's Addgene catalogue record and pLannotate feature annotations shown in this document.]
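Description:
pCMVTNT-T7-KPNA4 is a mammalian expression plasmid built on the Promega pCMVTNT backbone and carrying the human karyopherin alpha 4 coding sequence (KPNA4, also called importin alpha 3 or QIP1). It is propagated in E. coli as a high-copy plasmid through a ColE1/pUC-type origin and selected with ampicillin via the β-lactamase gene. An f1 origin is also present and would allow single-stranded DNA production. Short annotated fragments of lacZα, bom, rop and SV40 large T antigen appear to be backbone remnants rather than functional elements.

The roughly 1.56 kb KPNA4 open reading frame was inserted between KpnI and SmaI sites, both of which are retained. It sits downstream of the human cytomegalovirus immediate early enhancer and promoter and a chimeric β-globin/immunoglobulin heavy chain intron, which generally improves expression of the transcript in mammalian cells. An SV40 polyadenylation signal follows the insert. Bacteriophage T7 and SP6 promoters lie in tandem between the intron and the coding sequence, so the same plasmid can also serve as a template for in vitro transcription or coupled transcription/translation. The catalogue lists an N-terminal T7 tag on the backbone. This epitope would permit detection or immunoprecipitation of the protein, but it is not annotated as a separate feature in the table.

KPNA4 acts as an adapter that binds nuclear localization signals on cargo proteins and links them to importin beta for transport through the nuclear pore. The plasmid was deposited with a study characterizing the importin alpha family. It is suited to expressing tagged KPNA4 in cells or in vitro for nuclear import and cargo-binding experiments.
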