Addgene plasmid #26680: pCMVTNT-T7-KPNA4
Depositing lab: Bryce Paschal. Depositing organization: University of Virginia. Publication: Karyopherin alpha7 (KPNA7), a divergent member of the importin alpha family of nuclear import receptors. Kelley JB, Talley AM, Spencer A, Gioeli D, Paschal BM. BMC Cell Biol. 2010 Aug 11;11:63. doi: 10.1186/1471-2121-11-63. PubMed 20701745.
Backbone
  Vector backbone: pCMVTNT
  Backbone manufacturer: Promega
  Backbone size w/o insert (bp): 4050
  Vector type: Mammalian Expression
Growth in bacteria
  Bacterial resistance: Ampicillin, 100 μg/mL
  Growth temperature: 37°C
  Growth strain: DH5alpha
  Copy number: High Copy
Gene/Insert
  Gene/Insert name: Karyopherin Alpha 4 (alt names: KPNA 4; Importin Alpha 3)
  Species: H. sapiens (human)
  Insert size (bp): 1566
  GenBank ID: NM_002268
  Entrez Gene: KPNA4 (a.k.a. IPOA3, QIP1, SRP3)
  Tag / fusion protein: T7 (N terminal on backbone)
  Cloning method: Restriction Enzyme; 5′ cloning site KpnI (not destroyed); 3′ cloning site SmaI (not destroyed)
  Sequencing primers: 5′ T7; 3′ SV40 late polyA
Terms and licenses: Academic/Nonprofit Terms; Industry Terms: Not Available to Industry
How to cite: pCMVTNT-T7-KPNA4 was a gift from Bryce Paschal (Addgene plasmid # 26680 ; http://n2t.net/addgene:26680 ; RRID:Addgene_26680)
