>Addgene plasmid #26680 | pCMVTNT-T7-KPNA4 | addgene partial sequence | sequence record 32917 | 26680 with T7
CAGCTCTTGTTCTTTTTGCCTCGAGCCACCATGGCCAGCATGACCGGCGGCCAGCAGATGGGCGAATTCA
CGCGTGGTACCGCGGACAACGAGAAACTGGACAACCAACGGCTCAAGAATTTCAAGAACAAAGGCCGCGA
CTTGGAGACTATGAGAAGACAACGAAATGAAGTTGTAGTTGAATTAAGGAAGAATAAAAGAGATGAACAT
CTCTTAAAGAGAAGGAATGTACCACATGAAGATATCTGTGAAGACTCTGATATAGATGGTGATTATAGAG
TGCAAAATACCTCTCTAGAAGCTATTGTTCAAAATGCTTCAAGTGATAACCAAGGAATTCAATTAAGTGC
AGTTCAAGCTGCTAGGAAGCTTTTGTCCAGTGATCGAAATCCACCAATTGATGACTTAATAAAATCTGGA
ATATTGCCCATTTTAGTCCATTGTCTTGAAAGAGATGACAATCCTTCTTTACAGTTTGAAGCTGCATGGG
CTTTGACAAACATTGCATCTGGAACTTCTGAACAAACTCAAGCAGTAGTTCAGTCCAATGCTGTGCCACT
TTTCCTGAGGCTTCTCCATTCACCCCATCAGAATGTCTGTGAGCAAGCAGTGTGGGCATTGGGAAATATC
ATAGGTGATGGGCCCCAGTGTAGAGATTATGTCATAAGTCTTGGAGTTGTGAAACCTTTACTTTCCTTCA
TAAGTCCATCTATTCCTATAACATTCTTAAGAAATGTTACTTGGGTTATGGTCAACTTATGTCGCCACAA
AGACCCACCACCACCAATGGAAAACCATTCAGGAGATTCCTTCCAGCCCTTTGTGTTTTAATTCATCACA
CAGATGTAAATATACTGGTAGACACAGTCTGGGCCCCTCT
